>Addgene plasmid #45787 | pBEST-p15a-pBAD-UTR1-TetR-T500 | depositor full sequence | sequence record 64258 | pBEST-p15a-pBAD-UTR1-TetR-T500 sequence 3433 bps
AATAATTTTGTTTAACTTTAAGAAGGAGATATACCATGTCTAGATTAGATAAAAGTAAAGTGATTAACAG
CGCATTAGAGCTGCTTAATGAGGTCGGAATCGAAGGTTTAACAACCCGTAAACTCGCCCAGAAGCTAGGT
GTAGAGCAGCCTACATTGTATTGGCATGTAAAAAATAAGCGGGCTTTGCTCGACGCCTTAGCCATTGAGA
TGTTAGATAGGCACCATACTCACTTTTGCCCTTTAGAAGGGGAAAGCTGGCAAGATTTTTTACGTAATAA
CGCTAAAAGTTTTAGATGTGCTTTACTAAGTCATCGCGATGGAGCAAAAGTACATTTAGGTACACGGCCT
ACAGAAAAACAGTATGAAACTCTCGAAAATCAATTAGCCTTTTTATGCCAACAAGGTTTTTCACTAGAGA
ATGCATTATATGCACTCAGCGCTGTGGGGCATTTTACTTTAGGTTGCGTATTGGAAGATCAAGAGCATCA
AGTCGCTAAAGAAGAAAGGGAAACACCTACTACTGATAGTATGCCGCCATTATTACGACAAGCTATCGAA
TTATTTGATCACCAAGGTGCAGAGCCAGCCTTCTTATTCGGCCTTGAATTGATCATATGCGGATTAGAAA
AACAACTTAAATGTGAAAGTGGGTCTTAACTCGAGCAAAGCCCGCCGAAAGGCGGGCTTTTCTGTGTCGA
CCGATGCCCTTGAGAGCCTTCAACCCAGTCAGCTCCTTCCGGTGGGCGCGGGGCATGACTATCGTCGCCG
CACTTATGACTGTCTTCTTTATCATGCAACTCGTAGGACAGGTGCCGGCATGATAAGCTGTCAAACATGA
GAATTACAACTTATATCGTATGGGGCTGACTTCAGGTGCTACATTTGAAGAGATAAATTGCACTGAAATC
TAGAAATATTTTATCTGATTAATAAGATGATCTTCTTGAGATCGTTTTGGTCTGCGCGTAATCTCTTGCT
CTGAAAACGAAAAAACCGCCTTGCAGGGCGGTTTTTCGAAGGTTCTCTGAGCTACCAACTCTTTGAACCG
AGGTAACTGGCTTGGAGGAGCGCAGTCACCAAAACTTGTCCTTTCAGTTTAGCCTTAACCGGCGCATGAC
TTCAAGACTAACTCCTCTAAATCAATTACCAGTGGCTGCTGCCAGTGGTGCTTTTGCATGTCTTTCCGGG
TTGGACTCAAGACGATAGTTACCGGATAAGGCGCAGCGGTCGGACTGAACGGGGGGTTCGTGCATACAGT
CCAGCTTGGAGCGAACTGCCTACCCGGAACTGAGTGTCAGGCGTGGAATGAGACAAACGCGGCCATAACA
GCGGAATGACACCGGTAAACCGAAAGGCAGGAACAGGAGAGCGCACGAGGGAGCCGCCAGGGGAAACGCC
TGGTATCTTTATAGTCCTGTCGGGTTTCGCCACCACTGATTTGAGCGTCAGATTTCGTGATGCTTGTCAG
GGGGGCGGAGCCTATGGAAAAACGGCTTTGCCGCGGCCCTCTCACTTCCCTGTTAAGTATCTTCCTGGCA
TCTTCCAGGAAATCTCCGCCCCGTTCGTAAGCCATTTCCGCTCGCCGCAGTCGAACGACCGAGCGTAGCG
AGTCAGTGAGCGAGGAAGCGGAATATATCCTGTATCACATATTCTGCTGACGCACCGGTGCAGCCTTTTT
TCTCCTGCCACATGAAGCACTTCACTGACACCCTCATCAGTGCCAACATAGTAAGCCAGTATACACTCCG
CTAGGGTCATGAGATTATCAAAAAGGATCTTCACCTAGATCCTTTTAAATTAAAAATGAAGTTTTAAATC
AATCTAAAGTATATATGAGTAAACTTGGTCTGACAGTTACCAATGCTTAATCAGTGAGGCACCTATCTCA
GCGATCTGTCTATTTCGTTCATCCATAGTTGCCTGACTCCCCGTCGTGTAGATAACTACGATACGGGAGG
GCTTACCATCTGGCCCCAGTGCTGCAATGATACCGCGAGACCCACGCTCACCGGCTCCAGATTTATCAGC
AATAAACCAGCCAGCCGGAAGGGCCGAGCGCAGAAGTGGTCCTGCAACTTTATCCGCCTCCATCCAGTCT
ATTAATTGTTGCCGGGAAGCTAGAGTAAGTAGTTCGCCAGTTAATAGTTTGCGCAACGTTGTTGCCATTG
CTACAGGCATCGTGGTGTCACGCTCGTCGTTTGGTATGGCTTCATTCAGCTCCGGTTCCCAACGATCAAG
GCGAGTTACATGATCCCCCATGTTGTGCAAAAAAGCGGTTAGCTCCTTCGGTCCTCCGATCGTTGTCAGA
AGTAAGTTGGCCGCAGTGTTATCACTCATGGTTATGGCAGCACTGCATAATTCTCTTACTGTCATGCCAT
CCGTAAGATGCTTTTCTGTGACTGGTGAGTACTCAACCAAGTCATTCTGAGAATAGTGTATGCGGCGACC
GAGTTGCTCTTGCCCGGCGTCAATACGGGATAATACCGCGCCACATAGCAGAACTTTAAAAGTGCTCATC
ATTGGAAAACGTTCTTCGGGGCGAAAACTCTCAAGGATCTTACCGCTGTTGAGATCCAGTTCGATGTAAC
CCACTCGTGCACCCAACTGATCTTCAGCATCTTTTACTTTCACCAGCGTTTCTGGGTGAGCAAAAACAGG
AAGGCAAAATGCCGCAAAAAAGGGAATAAGGGCGACACGGAAATGTTGAATACTCATACTCTTCCTTTTT
CAATATTATTGAAGCATTTATCAGGGTTATTGTCTCATGAGCGGATACATATTTGAATGTATTTAGAAAA
ATAAACAAATAGGGGTTCCGCGCACATTTCCCCGAAAAGTGCCACCTGACGTCTAAGAAACCATTATTAT
CATGACATTAACCTATAAAAATAGGCGTATCACGAGGCCCTTTCGTCTTCAAGAATTCTGGCGAATCCTC
TGACCAGCCAGAAAACGACCTTTCTGTGGTGAAACCGGATGCTGCAATTCAGAGCGGCAGCAAGTGGGGG
ACAGCAGAAGACCTGACCGCCGCAGAGTGGATGTTTGACATGGTGAAGACTATCGCACCATCAGCCAGAA
AACCGAATTTTGCTGGGTGGGCTAACGATATCCGCCTGATGCGTGAACGTGACGGACGTAACCACCGCGA
CATGTGTGTGCTGTTCCGCTGGGCATGCAGAAACCAATTGTCCATATTGCATCAGACATTGCCGTCACTG
CGTCTTTTACTGGCTCTTCTCGCTAACCAAACCGGTAACCCCGCTTATTAAAAGCATTCTGTAACAAAGC
GGGACCAAAGCCATGACAAAAACGCGTAACAAAAGTGTCTATAATCACGGCAGAAAAGTCCACATTGATT
ATTTGCACGGCGTCACACTTTGCTATGCCATAGCATTTTTATCCATAAGATTAGCGGATCCTACCTGGCT
AGC
Features (pLannotate 1.2.2; 10 found; start..end, strand, type, name):
      7..29      +  RBS            RBS: efficient ribosome binding site from bacteriophage T7 gene 10 (Olins and Rangwala, 1989)
     36..659     +  CDS            TetR: tetracycline repressor TetR; tetR from transposon Tn10; TetR binds to the tetracycline operator tetO to inhibit transcription. This inhibition can be relieved by adding tetracycline or doxycycline.
    696..820     +  CDS            TcR (fragment): tetracycline efflux protein; tet; confers resistance to tetracycline
    946..1490    +  rep_origin     p15A ori: Plasmids containing the medium-copy-number p15A origin of replication can be propagated in E. coli cells that contain a second plasmid with the ColE1 origin.
   1578..1633    +  rep_origin     RSF ori (fragment): Plasmids containing the RSF 1030 origin of replication can be propagated in E. coli cells that contain additional plasmids with compatible origins.
   1732..1753    -  misc_feature   bom (fragment): basis of mobility region from pBR322
   1857..2717    -  CDS            AmpR: β-lactamase; bla; confers resistance to ampicillin, carbenicillin, and related antibiotics
   2718..2822    -  promoter       AmpR promoter: bla
   2924..3184    +  CDS            O (fragment): VRPO_LAMBD - Protein inferred from homology: Swiss-Prot protein existence level 3. Necessary for the bidirectional replication of DNA. It interacts with the ori (origin of replication) region of the genome during the initiation of replication. From Escherichia phage lambda (Bacteriophage lambda).
   3179..3427    +  promoter       araBAD promoter (fragment): araBAD; promoter of the L-arabinose operon of E. coli; the araC regulatory gene is transcribed in the opposite direction (Guzman et al., 1995)
