[The description below was written by a language model from this plasmid's Addgene catalogue record and pLannotate feature annotations shown in this document.]
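Description:
pBEST-p15a-pBAD-UTR1-TetR-T500 is a small (3,433 bp) bacterial expression and synthetic-biology plasmid derived from the Promega pBEST-Luc backbone. It replicates in E. coli from a p15A origin, which the record lists as low copy and which is compatible with ColE1-type plasmids, so it can be co-maintained with other circuit components. Selection is by ampicillin through the β-lactamase gene and its native bla promoter. The annotation also picks up short leftover fragments (a tetracycline efflux gene piece, an RSF-type origin fragment, a pBR322 bom fragment and a stretch resembling phage lambda O protein). These appear to be backbone remnants rather than functional parts.

The payload is the 624 bp Tn10 tetracycline repressor (TetR) coding sequence. According to the depositor's notes, the original pTacI promoter was replaced with the pBAD promoter, the original leader was replaced with UTR1, described as a strong untranslated region, the firefly luciferase gene was replaced with TetR, and a transcriptional terminator called T500 was added downstream. The feature table supports this layout on the circular map: an araBAD promoter fragment sits just upstream of a phage T7 gene 10 ribosome binding site, followed by TetR. T500 is not annotated separately, and no araC gene is detected, so arabinose regulation would rely on AraC supplied from elsewhere.

TetR binds tetO operators to block transcription, and tetracycline or doxycycline relieves this repression. The plasmid therefore provides an arabinose-responsive source of the repressor for building and testing genetic circuits. The record does not state a more specific application.
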