Addgene plasmid #45787: pBEST-p15a-pBAD-UTR1-TetR-T500
Depositing lab: Richard Murray. Depositing organization: California Institute of Technology.
Backbone
  Vector backbone: pBEST-Luc
  Backbone manufacturer: Promega
  Modifications to backbone: pTacI promoter was removed and replaced by the promoter pBAD. Untranslated region was removed and replaced by UTR1, a powerful UTR. Luc gene (firefly Luciferase) was removed and replaced by TetR. A transcriptional terminator was added, called T500.
  Vector type: Bacterial Expression, Synthetic Biology
Growth in bacteria
  Bacterial resistance: Ampicillin, 100 μg/mL
  Growth temperature: 37°C
  Growth strain: JM109
  Copy number: Low Copy
Gene/Insert
  Gene/Insert name: Tetracycline repressor (alt name: TetR)
  Insert size (bp): 624
  Promoter: pBAD
  Cloning method: Unknown
  Sequencing primers: 5′ CATGGTGAAGACTATCGCAC; 3′ GAAGGAGCTGACTGGGTTGA
Resource information
  A portion of this plasmid was derived from a plasmid made by: Vincent Noireaux, University of Minnesota
Terms and licenses: Academic/Nonprofit Terms; Industry Terms: Not Available to Industry
How to cite: pBEST-p15a-pBAD-UTR1-TetR-T500 was a gift from Richard Murray (Addgene plasmid # 45787 ; http://n2t.net/addgene:45787 ; RRID:Addgene_45787)
