>Addgene plasmid #45787 | pBEST-p15a-pBAD-UTR1-TetR-T500 | addgene partial sequence | sequence record 67081 | pBAD-F 5'-ATGCCATAGCATTTTTATCC-3'
ATTTTGTTTAACTTTAAGAAGGAGATATACCATGTCTAGATTAGATAAAAGTAAAGTGATTAACAGCGCA
TTAGAGCTGCTTAATGAGGTCGGAATCGAAGGTTTAACAACCCGTAAACTCGCCCAGAAGCTAGGTGTAG
AGCAGCCTACATTGTATTGGCATGTAAAAAATAAGCGGGCTTTGCTCGACGCCTTAGCCATTGAGATGTT
AGATAGGCACCATACTCACTTTTGCCCTTTAGAAGGGGAAAGCTGGCAAGATTTTTTACGTAATAACGCT
AAAAGTTTTAGATGTGCTTTACTAAGTCATCGCGATGGAGCAAAAGTACATTTAGGTACACGGCCTACAG
AAAAACAGTATGAAACTCTCGAAAATCAATTAGCCTTTTTATGCCAACAAGGTTTTTCACTAGAGAATGC
ATTATATGCACTCAGCGCTGTGGGGCATTTTACTTTAGGTTGCGTATTGGAAGATCAAGAGCATCAAGTC
GCTAAAGAAGAAAGGGAAACACCTACTACTGATAGTATGCCGCCATTATTACGACAAGCTATCGAATTAT
TTGATCACCAAGGTGCAGAGCCAGCCTTCTTATTCGGCCTTGAATTGATCATATGCGGATTAGAAAAACA
ACTTAAATGTGAAAGTGGGTCTTAACTCGAGCAAAGCCCGCCGAAAGGCGGGCTT
