>Addgene plasmid #45787 | pBEST-p15a-pBAD-UTR1-TetR-T500 | addgene partial sequence | sequence record 67082 | Tet-R 5'-GGCGAGTTTACGGGTTGTTA-3'
ATGCGCTGTTAATCACTTTACTTTTATCTAATCTAGACATGGTATATCTCCTTCTTAAAGTTAAACAAAA
TTATTGCTAGCCAGGTAGGATCCGCTAATCTTATGGATAAAAATGCTATGGCATAGCAAAGTGTGACGCC
GTGCAAATAATCAATGTGGACTTTTCTGCCGTGATTATAGACACTTTTGTTACGCGTTTTTGTCATGGCT
TTGGTCCCGCTTTGTTACAGAATGCTTTTAATAAGCGGGGTTACCGGTTTGGTTAGCGAGAAGAGCCAGT
AAAAGACGCAGTGACGGCAATGTCTGATGCAATATGGACAATTGGTTTCTGCATGCCCAGCGGAACAGCA
CACACATGTCGCGGTGGTTACGTCCGTCACGTTCACGCATCAGGCGGATATCGTTAGCCCACCCAGCAAA
ATTCGGTTTTCTGGCTGATGGTGCGATAGTCTTCACCATGTCAAACATCCACTCTGCGGCGGTCAGGTCT
TCTGCTGTCCCCCACTTGCTGGCGCTCTGAATTGCAGCATCCGGTTTCACCACAGAAAGGTCGTTTTCTG
GCTGGTCAGAGGATTCGCCAGAATTCTTGAAGACGAAAGGGCCTCGTGATACGCCTATTTTTATAGGTTA
ATGTCATGATAATAATGGTTTCTTAGACGTCAGGTGGCACTTTTCGGGGAAATGTGCGCGGAACCCCTAT
TTGTTTATTTTTCTAAATACATTCAAATATGTATCCGCTCATGAGACAATAACCCTGATAAATGCTTCAA
TAATATTGAAAAAGGAAGAGTATGAGTATTCAACATTTCCGTGTCGCCCTTATTCC
